>Addgene plasmid #78009 | DDR1 gRNA (BRDN0001487115) | addgene full sequence | sequence record 188826 | Addgene Assembled Sequence
CCCGGGTGCAAAGATGGATAAAGTTTTAAACAGAGAGGAATCTTTGCAGCTAATGGACCTTCTAGGTCTT
GAAAGGAGTGGGAATTGGCTCCGGTGCCCGTCAGTGGGCAGAGCGCACATCGCCCACAGTCCCCGAGAAG
TTGGGGGGAGGGGTCGGCAATTGATCCGGTGCCTAGAGAAGGTGGCGCGGGGTAAACTGGGAAAGTGATG
TCGTGTACTGGCTCCGCCTTTTTCCCGAGGGTGGGGGAGAACCGTATATAAGTGCAGTAGTCGCCGTGAA
CGTTCTTTTTCGCAACGGGTTTGCCGCCAGAACACAGGTAAGTGCCGTGTGTGGTTCCCGCGGGCCTGGC
CTCTTTACGGGTTATGGCCCTTGCGTGCCTTGAATTACTTCCACCTGGCTGCAGTACGTGATTCTTGATC
CCGAGCTTCGGGTTGGAAGTGGGTGGGAGAGTTCGAGGCCTTGCGCTTAAGGAGCCCCTTCGCCTCGTGC
TTGAGTTGAGGCCTGGCCTGGGCGCTGGGGCCGCCGCGTGCGAATCTGGTGGCACCTTCGCGCCTGTCTC
GCTGCTTTCGATAAGTCTCTAGCCATTTAAAATTTTTGATGACCTGCTGCGACGCTTTTTTTCTGGCAAG
ATAGTCTTGTAAATGCGGGCCAAGATCTGCACACTGGTATTTCGGTTTTTGGGGCCGCGGGCGGCGACGG
GGCCCGTGCGTCCCAGCGCACATGTTCGGCGAGGCGGGGCCTGCGAGCGCGGCCACCGAGAATCGGACGG
GGGTAGTCTCAAGCTGGCCGGCCTGCTCTGGTGCCTGGCCTCGCGCCGCCGTGTATCGCCCCGCCCTGGG
CGGCAAGGCTGGCCCGGTCGGCACCAGTTGCGTGAGCGGAAAGATGGCCGCTTCCCGGCCCTGCTGCAGG
GAGCTCAAAATGGAGGACGCGGCGCTCGGGAGAGCGGGCGGGTGAGTCACCCACACAAAGGAAAAGGGCC
TTTCCGTCCTCAGCCGTCGCTTCATGTGACTCCACGGAGTACCGGGCGCCGTCCAGGCACCTCGATTAGT
TCTCGAGCTTTTGGAGTACGTCGTCTTTAGGTTGGGGGGAGGGGTTTTATGCGATGGAGTTTCCCCACAC
TGAGTGGGTGGAGACTGAAGTTAGGCCAGCTTGGCACTTGATGTAATTCTCCTTGGAATTTGCCCTTTTT
GAGTTTGGATCTTGGTTCATTCTCAAGCCTCAGACAGTGGTTCAAAGTTTTTTTCTTCCATTTCAGGTGT
CGTGACGTACGGCCACCATGACCGAGTACAAGCCCACGGTGCGCCTCGCCACCCGCGACGACGTCCCCAG
GGCCGTACGCACCCTCGCCGCCGCGTTCGCCGACTACCCCGCCACGCGCCACACCGTCGATCCGGACCGC
CACATCGAGCGGGTCACCGAGCTGCAAGAACTCTTCCTCACGCGCGTCGGGCTCGACATCGGCAAGGTGT
GGGTCGCGGACGACGGCGCCGCCGTGGCGGTCTGGACCACGCCGGAGAGCGTCGAAGCGGGGGCGGTGTT
CGCCGAGATCGGCCCGCGCATGGCCGAGTTGAGCGGTTCCCGGCTGGCCGCGCAGCAACAGATGGAAGGC
CTCCTGGCGCCGCACCGGCCCAAGGAGCCCGCGTGGTTCCTGGCCACCGTCGGAGTCTCGCCCGACCACC
AGGGCAAGGGTCTGGGCAGCGCCGTCGTGCTCCCCGGAGTGGAGGCGGCCGAGCGCGCCGGGGTGCCCGC
CTTCCTGGAGACCTCCGCGCCCCGCAACCTCCCCTTCTACGAGCGGCTCGGCTTCACCGTCACCGCCGAC
GTCGAGGTGCCCGAAGGACCGCGCACCTGGTGCATGACCCGCAAGCCCGGTGCCTGAACGCGTTAAGTCG
ACAATCAACCTCTGGATTACAAAATTTGTGAAAGATTGACTGGTATTCTTAACTATGTTGCTCCTTTTAC
GCTATGTGGATACGCTGCTTTAATGCCTTTGTATCATGCTATTGCTTCCCGTATGGCTTTCATTTTCTCC
TCCTTGTATAAATCCTGGTTGCTGTCTCTTTATGAGGAGTTGTGGCCCGTTGTCAGGCAACGTGGCGTGG
TGTGCACTGTGTTTGCTGACGCAACCCCCACTGGTTGGGGCATTGCCACCACCTGTCAGCTCCTTTCCGG
GACTTTCGCTTTCCCCCTCCCTATTGCCACGGCGGAACTCATCGCCGCCTGCCTTGCCCGCTGCTGGACA
GGGGCTCGGCTGTTGGGCACTGACAATTCCGTGGTGTTGTCGGGGAAATCATCGTCCTTTCCTTGGCTGC
TCGCCTGTGTTGCCACCTGGATTCTGCGCGGGACGTCCTTCTGCTACGTCCCTTCGGCCCTCAATCCAGC
GGACCTTCCTTCCCGCGGCCTGCTGCCGGCTCTGCGGCCTCTTCCGCGTCTTCGCCTTCGCCCTCAGACG
AGTCGGATCTCCCTTTGGGCCGCCTCCCCGCGTCGACTTTAAGACCAATGACTTACAAGGCAGCTGTAGA
TCTTAGCCACTTTTTAAAAGAAAAGGGGGGACTGGAAGGGCTAATTCACTCCCAACGAAGACAAGATCTG
CTTTTTGCTTGTACTGGGTCTCTCTGGTTAGACCAGATCTGAGCCTGGGAGCTCTCTGGCTAACTAGGGA
ACCCACTGCTTAAGCCTCAATAAAGCTTGCCTTGAGTGCTTCAAGTAGTGTGTGCCCGTCTGTTGTGTGA
CTCTGGTAACTAGAGATCCCTCAGACCCTTTTAGTCAGTGTGGAAAATCTCTAGCAGTACGTATAGTAGT
TCATGTCATCTTATTATTCAGTATTTATAACTTGCAAAGAAATGAATATCAGAGAGTGAGAGGAACTTGT
TTATTGCAGCTTATAATGGTTACAAATAAAGCAATAGCATCACAAATTTCACAAATAAAGCATTTTTTTC
ACTGCATTCTAGTTGTGGTTTGTCCAAACTCATCAATGTATCTTATCATGTCTGGCTCTAGCTATCCCGC
CCCTAACTCCGCCCATCCCGCCCCTAACTCCGCCCAGTTCCGCCCATTCTCCGCCCCATGGCTGACTAAT
TTTTTTTATTTATGCAGAGGCCGAGGCCGCCTCGGCCTCTGAGCTATTCCAGAAGTAGTGAGGAGGCTTT
TTTGGAGGCCTAGGGACGTACCCAATTCGCCCTATAGTGAGTCGTATTACGCGCGCTCACTGGCCGTCGT
TTTACAACGTCGTGACTGGGAAAACCCTGGCGTTACCCAACTTAATCGCCTTGCAGCACATCCCCCTTTC
GCCAGCTGGCGTAATAGCGAAGAGGCCCGCACCGATCGCCCTTCCCAACAGTTGCGCAGCCTGAATGGCG
AATGGG
[124 nt withheld, positions 3367-3490]
C
[91 nt withheld, positions 3492-3582]
A
[49 nt withheld, positions 3584-3632]
CCTTTGACGTTGGAGTCCACGTTCTTT
[37 nt withheld, positions 3660-3696]
ACCCTATCTCGGTCTATTCTTTTGATTTATAAGGGATTTTGCCGATTTCGGCCTATTGGTTAAAAAATGA
GCTGATTTAACAAAAATTTAACGCGAATTTTAACAAAATATTAACGCTTACAATTTAGGTGGCACTTTTC
GGGGAAATGTGCGCGGAACCCCTATTTGTTTATTTTTCTAAATACATTCAAATATGTATCCGCTCATGAG
ACAATAACCCTGATAAATGCTTCAATAATATTGAAAAAGGAAGAGTATGAGTATTCAACATTTCCGTGTC
GCCCTTATTCCCTTTTTTGCGGCATTTTGCCTTCCTGTTTTTGCTCACCCAGAAACGCTGGTGAAAGTAA
AAGATGCTGAAGATCAGTTGGGTGCACGAGTGGGTTACATCGAACTGGATCTCAACAGCGGTAAGATCCT
TGAGAGTTTTCGCCCCGAAGAACGTTTTCCAATGATGAGCACTTTTAAAGTTCTGCTATGTGGCGCGGTA
TTATCCCGTATTGACGCCGGGCAAGAGCAACTCGGTCGCCGCATACACTATTCTCAGAATGACTTGGTTG
AGTACTCACCAGTCACAGAAAAGCATCTTACGGATGGCATGACAGTAAGAGAATTATGCAGTGCTGCCAT
AACCATGAGTGATAACACTGCGGCCAACTTACTTCTGACAACGATCGGAGGACCGAAGGAGCTAACCGCT
TTTTTGCACAACATGGGGGATCATGTAACTCGCCTTGATCGTTGGGAACCGGAGCTGAATGAAGCCATAC
CAAACGACGAGCGTGACACCACGATGCCTGTAGCAATGGCAACAACGTTGCGCAAACTATTAACTGGCGA
ACTACTTACTCTAGCTTCCCGGCAACAATTAATAGACTGGATGGAGGCGGATAAAGTTGCAGGACCACTT
CTGCGCTCGGCCCTTCCGGCTGGCTGGTTTATTGCTGATAAATCTGGAGCCGGTGAGCGTGGGTCTCGCG
GTATCATTGCAGCACTGGGGCCAGATGGTAAGCCCTCCCGTATCGTAGTTATCTACACGACGGGGAGTCA
GGCAACTATGGATGAACGAAATAGACAGATCGCTGAGATAGGTGCCTCACTGATTAAGCATTGGTAACTG
TCAGACCAAGTTTACTCATATATACTTTAGATTGATTTAAAACTTCATTTTTAATTTAAAAGGATCTAGG
TGAAGATCCTTTTTGATAATCTCATGACCAAAATCCCTTAACGTGAGTTTTCGTTCCACTGAGCGTCAGA
CCCCGTAGAAAAGATCAAAGGATCTTCTTGAGATCCTTTTTTTCTGCGCGTAATCTGCTGCTTGCAAACA
AAAAAACCACCGCTACCAGCGGTGGTTTGTTTGCCGGATCAAGAGCTACCAACTCTTTTTCCGAAGGTAA
CTGGCTTCAGCAGAGCGCAGATACCAAATACTGTTCTTCTAGTGTAGCCGTAGTTAGGCCACCACTTCAA
GAACTCTGTAGCACCGCCTACATACCTCGCTCTGCTAATCCTGTTACCAGTGGCTGCTGCCAGTGGCGAT
AAGTCGTGTCTTACCGGGTTGGACTCAAGACGATAGTTACCGGATAAGGCGCAGCGGTCGGGCTGAACGG
GGGGTTCGTGCACACAGCCCAGCTTGGAGCGAACGACCTACACCGAACTGAGATACCTACAGCGTGAGCT
ATGAGAAAGCGCCACGCTTCCCGAAGGGAGAAAGGCGGACAGGTATCCGGTAAGCGGCAGGGTCGGAACA
GGAGAGCGCACGAGGGAGCTTCCAGGGGGAAACGCCTGGTATCTTTATAGTCCTGTCGGGTTTCGCCACC
TCTGACTTGAGCGTCGATTTTTGTGATGCTCGTCAGGGGGGCGGAGCCTATGGAAAAACGCCAGCAACGC
GGCCTTTTTACGGTTCCTGGCCTTTTGCTGGCCTTTTGCTCACATGTTCTTTCCTGCGTTATCCCCTGAT
TCTGTGGATAACCGTATTACCGCCTTTGAGTGAGCTGATACCGCTCGCCGCAGCCGAACGACCGAGCGCA
GCGAGTCAGTGAGCGAGGAAGCGGAAGAGCGCCCAATACGCAAACCGCCTCTCCCCGCGCGTTGGCCGAT
TCATTAATGCAGCTGGCACGACAGGTTTCCCGACTGGAAAGCGGGCAGTGAGCGCAACGCAATTAATGTG
AGTTAGCTCACTCATTAGGCACCCCAGGCTTTACACTTTATGCTTCCGGCTCGTATGTTGTGTGGAATTG
TGAGCGGATAACAATTTCACACAGGAAACAGCTATGACCATGATTACGCCAAGCGCGCAATTAACCCTCA
CTAAAGGGAACAAAAGCTGGAGCTGCAAGCTTAATGTAGTCTTATGCAATACTCTTGTAGTCTTGCAACA
TGGTAACGATGAGTTAGCAACATGCCTTACAAGGAGAGAAAAAGCACCGTGCATGCCGATTGGTGGAAGT
AAGGTGGTACGATCGTGCCTTATTAGGAAGGCAACAGACGGGTCTGACATGGATTGGACGAACCACTGAA
TTGCCGCATTGCAGAGATATTGTATTTAAGTGCCTAGCTCGATACATAAACGGGTCTCTCTGGTTAGACC
AGATCTGAGCCTGGGAGCTCTCTGGCTAACTAGGGAACCCACTGCTTAAGCCTCAATAAAGCTTGCCTTG
AGTGCTTCAAGTAGTGTGTGCCCGTCTGTTGTGTGACTCTGGTAACTAGAGATCCCTCAGACCCTTTTAG
TCAGTGTGGAAAATCTCTAGCAGTGGCGCCCGAACAGGGACTTGAAAGCGAAAGGGAAACCAGAGGAGCT
CTCTCGACGCAGGACTCGGCTTGCTGAAGCGCGCACGGCAAGAGGCGAGGGGCGGCGACTGGTGAGTACG
CCAAAAATTTTGACTAGCGGAGGCTAGAAGGAGAGAGATGGGTGCGAGAGCGTCAGTATTAAGCGGGGGA
GAATTAGATCGCGATGGGAAAAAATTCGGTTAAGGCCAGGGGGAAAGAAAAAATATAAATTAAAACATAT
AGTATGGGCAAGCAGGGAGCTAGAACGATTCGCAGTTAATCCTGGCCTGTTAGAAACATCAGAAGGCTGT
AGACAAATACTGGGACAGCTACAACCATCCCTTCAGACAGGATCAGAAGAACTTAGATCATTATATAATA
CAGTAGCAACCCTCTATTGTGTGCATCAAAGGATAGAGATAAAAGACACCAAGGAAGCTTTAGACAAGAT
AGAGGAAGAGCAAAACAAAAGTAAGACCACCGCACAGCAAGCGGCCGCTGATCTTCAGACCTGGAGGAGG
AGATATGAGGGACAATTGGAGAAGTGAATTATATAAATATAAAGTAGTAAAAATTGAACCATTAGGAGTA
GCACCCACCAAGGCAAAGAGAAGAGTGGTGCAGAGAGAAAAAAGAGCAGTGGGAATAGGAGCTTTGTTCC
TTGGGTTCTTGGGAGCAGCAGGAAGCACTATGGGCGCAGCGTCAATGACGCTGACGGTACAGGCCAGACA
ATTATTGTCTGGTATAGTGCAGCAGCAGAACAATTTGCTGAGGGCTATTGAGGCGCAACAGCATCTGTTG
CAACTCACAGTCTGGGGCATCAAGCAGCTCCAGGCAAGAATCCTGGCTGTGGAAAGATACCTAAAGGATC
AACAGCTCCTGGGGATTTGGGGTTGCTCTGGAAAACTCATTTGCACCACTGCTGTGCCTTGGAATGCTAG
TTGGAGTAATAAATCTCTGGAACAGATTTGGAATCACACGACCTGGATGGAGTGGGACAGAGAAATTAAC
AATTACACAAGCTTAATACACTCCTTAATTGAAGAATCGCAAAACCAGCAAGAAAAGAATGAACAAGAAT
TATTGGAATTAGATAAATGGGCAAGTTTGTGGAATTGGTTTAACATAACAAATTGGCTGTGGTATATAAA
ATTATTCATAATGATAGTAGGAGGCTTGGTAGGTTTAAGAATAGTTTTTGCTGTACTTTCTATAGTGAAT
AGAGTTAGGCAGGGATATTCACCATTATCGTTTCAGACCCACCTCCCAACCCCGAGGGGACCCAGAGAGG
GCCTATTTCCCATGATTCCTTCATATTTGCATATACGATACAAGGCTGTTAGAGAGATAATTAGAATTAA
TTTGACTGTAAACACAAAGATATTAGTACAAAATACGTGACGTAGAAAGTAATAATTTCTTGGGTAGTTT
GCAGTTTTAAAATTATGTTTTAAAATGGACTATCATATGCTTACCGTAACTTGAAAGTATTTCGATTTCT
TGGCTTTATATATCTTGTGGAAAGGACGAAACACCGACTTACGCCCGTCCCCCTCGGTTTTAGAGCTAGA
AATAGCAAGTTAAAATAAGGCTAGTCCGTTATCAACTTGAAAAAGTGGCACCGAGTCGGTGCTTTTTTAA
GCTTGGCGTAACTAGATCTTGAGACAAATGGCAGTATTCATCCACAATTTTAAAAGAAAAGGGGGGATTG
GGGGGTACAGTGCAGGGGAAAGAATAGTAGACATAATAGCAACAGACATACAAACTAAAGAATTACAAAA
ACAAATTACAAAAATTCAAAATTTTCGGGTTTATTACAGGGACAGCAGAGATCCACTTTGGCGCCGGCTC
GAGGGGG
Features (pLannotate 1.2.2; 29 found; start..end, strand, type, name):
     14..80      +  CDS            small t antigen (fragment): SV40 (simian virus 40) small t antigen
    106..317     +  promoter       EF-1α core promoter: core promoter for human elongation factor EF-1α
    318..1256    +  intron         EF-1α intron A: intron upstream of the start codon of human EF-1α
   1278..1877    +  CDS            PuroR (fragment): puromycin N-acetyltransferase; pac from Streptomyces; confers resistance to puromycin
   1893..2481    +  misc_feature   WPRE: woodchuck hepatitis virus posttranscriptional regulatory element
   2532..2551    +  misc_feature   cPPT/CTS (fragment): central polypurine tract and central termination sequence of HIV-1
   2553..2786    +  LTR            3' LTR (ΔU3): self-inactivating 3' long terminal repeat (LTR) from HIV-1
   2864..2985    +  polyA_signal   SV40 poly(A) signal: SV40 polyadenylation signal
   3025..3160    +  rep_origin     SV40 ori: SV40 origin of replication
   3181..3199    -  promoter       T7 promoter: promoter for bacteriophage T7 RNA polymerase
   3207..3362    +  CDS            lacZα (fragment): LacZα fragment of β-galactosidase; lacZ fragment
   3367..3795    +  rep_origin     f1 ori (sequence partly withheld): f1 bacteriophage origin of replication; arrow indicates direction of (+) strand synthesis
   3848..3952    +  promoter       AmpR promoter: bla
   3953..4813    +  CDS            AmpR: β-lactamase; bla; confers resistance to ampicillin, carbenicillin, and related antibiotics
   4984..5572    +  rep_origin     ori: high-copy-number ColE1/pMB1/pBR322/pUC origin of replication
   5755..5847    +  CDS            lacI (fragment): lac repressor; lacI; The lac repressor binds to the lac operator to inhibit transcription in E. coli. This inhibition can be relieved by adding lactose or isopropyl-β-D-thiogalactopyranoside (IPTG).
   5860..5881    +  protein_bind   CAP binding site: CAP binding activates transcription in the presence of cAMP. E. coli catabolite activator protein
   5896..5926    +  promoter       lac promoter: promoter for the E. coli lac operon
   5934..5950    +  protein_bind   lac operator: The lac repressor binds to the lac operator to inhibit transcription in E. coli. This inhibition can be relieved by adding lactose or isopropyl-β-D-thiogalactopyranoside (IPTG). lac repressor encoded by lacI
   5995..6013    +  promoter       T3 promoter: promoter for bacteriophage T3 RNA polymerase
   6041..6267    +  promoter       RSV promoter: Rous sarcoma virus enhancer/promoter
   6268..6448    +  LTR            5' LTR (truncated): truncated 5' long terminal repeat (LTR) from HIV-1
   6495..6620    +  misc_feature   HIV-1 Ψ: packaging signal of human immunodeficiency virus type 1
   6604..6967    +  CDS            HIV-1 gag (fragment): gag protein from human immunodeficiency virus 1; gag
   7113..7346    +  misc_feature   RRE: The Rev response element (RRE) of HIV-1 allows for Rev-dependent mRNA export from the nucleus to the cytoplasm.
   7723..7749    +  CDS            Rev (fragment): human immunodeficiency virus 1 (HIV-1) Rev protein; rev; enhances nuclear export of unspliced and incompletely spliced viral mRNAs
   7753..7993    +  promoter       U6 promoter: RNA polymerase III promoter for human U6 snRNA
   8023..8098    +  misc_RNA       gRNA scaffold: guide RNA scaffold for the Streptococcus pyogenes CRISPR/Cas9 system
   8154..8271    +  misc_feature   cPPT/CTS: central polypurine tract and central termination sequence of HIV-1
