[The description below was written by a language model from this plasmid's Addgene catalogue record and pLannotate feature annotations shown in this document.]
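Description:
DDR1 gRNA (BRDN0001487115) is a third-generation lentiviral CRISPR guide plasmid built on the lentiGuide-Puro backbone, carrying a single guide RNA directed against human DDR1, the discoidin domain receptor tyrosine kinase. The assembled sequence is about 8.3 kb. In bacteria it is maintained at high copy through a ColE1/pUC-type origin and selected with ampicillin via the β-lactamase gene. An f1 origin, an SV40 origin, T7 and T3 promoters and remnants of the lac region are also annotated as backbone carry-over.

The viral cassette is framed by an RSV promoter fused to a truncated HIV-1 5' LTR, which makes genomic RNA production Tat-independent, and a self-inactivating ΔU3 3' LTR followed by an SV40 polyadenylation signal. Between them lie the Ψ packaging signal with a partial gag sequence, the Rev response element for Rev-dependent nuclear export, and a cPPT/CTS element that aids nuclear import of the reverse-transcribed genome. The human U6 RNA polymerase III promoter drives the DDR1-specific spacer joined to the Streptococcus pyogenes gRNA scaffold. Downstream, an EF-1α core promoter with its intron A expresses puromycin N-acetyltransferase for selection of transduced mammalian cells, and a WPRE enhances transcript expression.

The plasmid does not encode Cas9, so it is meant to be used with a separate Cas9 lentivector or in cells that already express the nuclease. The guide was designed against several DDR1 reference transcripts and belongs to a human kinome gRNA collection, making it suited to targeted DDR1 knockout.
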