Addgene plasmid #78009: DDR1 gRNA (BRDN0001487115)
Purpose: 3rd generation lentiviral gRNA plasmid targeting human DDR1
Depositing lab: John Doench & David Root. Depositing organization: Broad Institute. Publication: Optimized sgRNA design to maximize activity and minimize off-target effects of CRISPR-Cas9. Doench JG, Fusi N, Sullender M, Hegde M, Vaimberg EW, Donovan KF, Smith I, Tothova Z, Wilen C, Orchard R, Virgin HW, Listgarten J, Root DE. Nat Biotechnol. 2016 Jan 18. doi: 10.1038/nbt.3437. PubMed 26780180.
Backbone
  Vector backbone: lentiGuide-Puro
  Backbone manufacturer: Zhang Lab (Addgene plasmid # 52963)
  Vector type: Mammalian Expression, Lentiviral, CRISPR
  Selectable markers: Puromycin
Growth in bacteria
  Bacterial resistance: Ampicillin, 100 μg/mL
  Growth temperature: 37°C
  Growth strain: DH5alpha
  Copy number: High Copy
Gene/Insert
  Gene/Insert name: DDR1 (alt names: DDR1; NM_001297654.1)
  gRNA/shRNA sequence: ACTTACGCCCGTCCCCCTCG
  Species: H. sapiens (human)
  Entrez Gene: DDR1 (a.k.a. CAK, CD167, DDR, EDDR1, HGK2, MCK10, NEP, NTRK4, PTK3, PTK3A, RTK6, TRKE)
  Promoter: hU6
  Cloning method: Unknown
  Sequencing primers: 5′ U6-F; 3′ pS2-R
Terms and licenses: Academic/Nonprofit Terms; Industry Terms: Not Available to Industry
Depositor comments: The gRNA was designed to target the following Genbank reference sequence(s): NM_001297654.1,NM_013993.2,NM_013994.2. Note that this plasmid does NOT contain Cas9. It should be used in conjunction with lentiCas9-Blast (Addgene #52962) or otherwise with cell lines already expressing Cas9. Browse the full kinome gRNA library at http://www.addgene.org/pooled-library/broadgpp-human-kinome/ or visit http://www.broadinstitute.org/rnai/public/ for detailed protocols and information.
How to cite: DDR1 gRNA (BRDN0001487115) was a gift from John Doench & David Root (Addgene plasmid # 78009 ; http://n2t.net/addgene:78009 ; RRID:Addgene_78009)
