>Addgene plasmid #78009 | DDR1 gRNA (BRDN0001487115) | depositor partial sequence | sequence record 145468 | Target Sequence
ACTTACGCCCGTCCCCCTCG
