>Addgene plasmid #78009 | DDR1 gRNA (BRDN0001487115) | addgene partial sequence | sequence record 188825 | hU6-F
ACGCTAGAAAGTAATAATTTCTTGGGTAGTTTGCAGCTTTTAAAATTATGTTTTAAAATGGACTATCATA
TGCTTACCGTAACTTGAAAGTATTTCGATTTCTTGGCTTTATATATCTTGTGGAAAGGACGAAACACCGA
CTTACGCCCGTCCCCCTCGTTTTAGAGCTAGAAATAGCAAGTTAAAATAAGGCTAGTCCGTTATCAACTT
GAAAAAGTGGCACCGAGTCGGTGCTTTTTTAAGCTTGGCGTAACTAGATCTTGAGACAAATGGCAGTATT
CATCCACAATTTTAAAAGAAAAGGGGGGATTGGGGGGTACAGTGCAGGGGAAAGAATAGTAGACATAATA
GCAACAGACATACAAACTAAAGAATTACAAAAACAAATTACAAAAATTCAAAATTTTCGGGTTTATTACA
GGGACAGCAGAGATCCACTTTGGCGCCGGCTCGAGGGGGCCCGGGTGCAAAGATGGATAAAGTTTTAAAC
AGAGAGGAATCTTTGCAGCTAATGGACCTTCTAGGTCTTGAAAGGAGTGGGAATTGGCTCCGGTGCCCGT
CAGTGGGCAG
